>Addgene plasmid #205017 | pSW002-PpsbA-mNeonGreen | addgene full sequence | sequence record 407995 | Addgene NGS Result
ATAGTTCTAGCTAGTACTAGAGCGGCCCCTATCGTTTCCACGATCAGCGATCGGCTCGTTGCCCTGCGCC
GCTCCAAAGCCCGCGACGCAGCGCCGGCAGGCAGAGCAAGTAGAGGGCAGCGCCTGCAATCCATGCCCAC
CCGTTCCACGTTGTTATAGAAGCCGCATAGATCGCCGTGAAGAGGAGGGGTCCGACGATCGAGGTCAGGC
TGGTGAGCGCCGCCAGTGAGCCTTGCAGCTGCCCCTGACGTTCCTCATCCACCTGCCTGGACAACATTGC
TTGCAGCGCCGGCATTCCGATGCCACCCGAAGCAAGCAGGACCATGATCGGGAACGCCATCCATCCCCGT
GTCGCGAAGGCAAGCAGGATGTAGCCTGTGCCGTCGGCAATCATTCCGAGCATGAGTGCCCGCCTTTCGC
CGAGCCGGGCGGCTACAGGGCCGGTGATCATTGCCTGGGCGAGTGAATGCAGAATGCCAAATGCGGCAAG
CGAAATGCCGATCGTGGTCGCGTCCCAGTGAAAGCGATCCTCGCCGAAAATGACCCAAAGCGCGGCCGGC
ACCTGTCCGACAAGTTGCATGATGAAGAAGACCGCCATCAGGGCGGCGACGACGGTCATGCCCCGGGCCC
ACCGGAACGAAGCGAGCGGGTTGAGAGCCTCCCGGCGTAACGGCCGGCGTTCGCCTTTGTGCGACTCCGG
CAAAAGGAAACAGCCCGTCAGGAAATTGAGGCCGTTCAAGGCTGCCGCGGCGAAGAACGGAGCGTGGGGG
GAGAAACCGCCCATCAGCCCACCGAGCACAGGTCCCGCGACCATCCCGAACCCGAAACAGGCGCTCATGA
AGCCGAAGTGCCGCGCGCGCTCATCGCCATCAGTGATATCGGCAATATAAGCGCCGGCTACCGCCCCAGT
CGCCCCGGTGATGCCGGCCACGATCCGCCCGATATAGAGAACCCAAAGGAAAGGCGCTGTCGCCATGATG
GCGTAGTCGACAGTGGCGCCGGCCAGCGAGACGAGCAAGATTGGCCGCCGCCCGAAACGATCCGACAGCG
CGCCCAGCACAGGTGCGCAGGCAAATTGCACCAACGCATACAGCGCCAGCAGAATGCCATAGTGGGCGGT
GACGTCGTTCGAGTGAACCAGATCGCGCAGGAGGCCCGGCAGCACCGGCATAATCAGGCCGATGCCGACA
GCGTCGAGCGCGACAGTGCTCAGAATTACGATCAGGGGTATGTTGGGTTTCACGTCTGGCCTCCGGACCA
GCCTCCGCTGGTCCGATTGAACGCGCGGATTCTTTATCACTGATAAGTTGGTGGACATATTATGTTTATC
AGTGATAAAGTGTCAAGCATGACAAAGTTGCAGCCGAATACAGTGATCCGTGCCGCCCTGGACCTGTTGA
ACGAGGTCGGCGTAGACGGTCTGACGACACGCAAACTGGCGGAACGGTTGGGGGTTCAGCAGCCGGCGCT
TTACTGGCACTTCAGGAACAAGCGGGCGCTGCTCGACGCACTGGCCGAAGCCATGCTGGCGGAGAATCAT
ACGCATTCGGTGCCGAGAGCCGACGACGACTGGCGCTCATTTCTGATCGGGAATGCCCGCAGCTTCAGGC
AGGCGCTGCTCGCCTACCGCGATGGCGCGCGCATCCATGCCGGCACGCGACCGGGCGCACCGCAGATGGA
AACGGCCGACGCGCAGCTTCGCTTCCTCTGCGAGGCGGGTTTTTCGGCCGGGGACGCCGTCAATGCGCTG
ATGACAATCAGCTACTTCACTGTTGGGGCCGTGCTTGAGGAGCAGGCCGGCGACAGCGATGCCGGCGAGC
GCGGCGGCACCGTTGAACAGGCTCCGCTCTCGCCGCTGTTGCGGGCCGCGATAGACGCCTTCGACGAAGC
CGGTCCGGACGCAGCGTTCGAGCAGGGACTCGCGGTGATTGTCGATGGATTGGCGAAAAGGAGGCTCGTT
GTCAGGAACGTTGAAGGACCGAGAAAGGGTGACGATTGATCAGGACCGCTGCCGGAGCGCAACCCACTCA
CTACAGCAGAGCCATGTAGACAACATCCCCTCCCCCTTTCCACCGCGTCAGACGCCCGTAGCAGCCCGCT
ACGGGCTTTTTCATGCCCTGCCCTAGCGTCCAAGCCTCACGGCCGCGCTCGGCCTCTCTGGCGGCCTTCT
GGCGCTGAGGTCTGCCTCGTGAAGAAGGTGTTGCTGACTCATACCAGGCCTGAATCGCCCCATCATCCAG
CCAGAAAGTGAGGGAGCCACGGTTGATGAGAGCTTTGTTGTAGGTGGACCAGTTGGTGATTTTGAACTTT
TGCTTTGCCACGGAACGGTCTGCGTTGTCGGGAAGATGCGTGATCTGATCCTTCAACTCAGCAAAAGTTC
GATTTATTCAACAAAGCCGCCGTCCCGTCAAGTCAGCGTAATGCTCTGCCAGTGTTACAACCAATTAACC
AATTCTGATTAGAAAAACTCATCGAGCATCAAATGAAACTGCAATTTATTCATATCAGGATTATCAATAC
CATATTTTTGAAAAAGCCGTTTCTGTAATGAAGGAGAAAACTCACCGAGGCAGTTCCATAGGATGGCAAG
ATCCTGGTATCGGTCTGCGATTCCGACTCGTCCAACATCAATACAACCTATTAATTTCCCCTCGTCAAAA
ATAAGGTTATCAAGTGAGAAATCACCATGAGTGACGACTGAATCCGGTGAGAATGGCAAAAGCTGGCCGC
CACGGCGATATCGGATCCATATGACGTCGACGCGTGGATCTCAATGAATATTGGTTGACACGGGCGTATA
AGACATGTTATACTGTTGAATAACAAGCTATCAATTCTCTATTTTGAGAAGAATTAATGTGCTTGGGAGT
CCCTGATGATTAAATTAAATAAACCAAGATTTTACCATGACTGCAATTTTAGAGAGACGGGGGATCGATC
CTCTTGAAATAATTTTGTTTAACTTTAAGAAGGAGATATACATATGAATTCGAAAGGCGAAGAAGATAAC
ATGGCCAGTTTACCGGCAACTCATGAATTACATATTTTTGGAAGTATTAACGGCGTTGACTTTGATATGG
TTGGACAGGGCACCGGCAACCCGAACGATGGTTATGAAGAATTAAACCTGAAATCTACAAAAGGCGACCT
GCAATTCTCTCCCTGGATTCTTGTTCCACACATTGGTTATGGCTTCCACCAATACTTACCCTATCCTGAT
GGCATGTCCCCTTTCCAAGCCGCGATGGTGGATGGCTCTGGTTACCAAGTACACCGTACCATGCAATTCG
AAGATGGAGCATCACTCACAGTAAACTACCGCTATACATATGAAGGTTCCCACATTAAAGGCGAAGCACA
AGTTAAAGGTACTGGATTCCCCGCTGATGGACCAGTTATGACTAACTCATTGACCGCAGCAGACTGGTGT
CGCTCAAAAAAAACCTATCCGAACGATAAAACGATTATTAGCACATTTAAATGGAGTTATACGACCGGAA
ATGGCAAACGTTACCGCAGCACAGCACGCACAACCTATACATTTGCAAAACCAATGGCCGCGAATTATTT
GAAAAACCAACCGATGTATGTCTTTCGTAAAACAGAATTAAAACACAGCAAAACAGAATTAAATTTTAAA
GAATGGCAAAAAGCATTTACCGACGTTATGGGAATGGATGAATTATATAAATAAGCGGCCGCACATCATC
ATCACCATCACTAAGCTTTAAGCATCTCGAGGCCTCGGACTAGCGGATCAGTGAGGGTTTGCAACTGCGG
GTCAAGGATCTGGATTTCGATCACGGCACGATCATCGTGCGGGAGGGCAAGGGCTCCAAGGATCGGGCCT
TGATGTTACCCGAGAGCTTGGCACCCAGCCTGCGCGAGCAGGGGAATTGATCCGGTGGATGACCTTTTGA
ATGACCTTTAATAGATTATATTACTAATTAATTGGGGACCCTAGAGGTCCCCTTTTTTATTTTAAAAATT
TTTTCACAAAACGGTTTACAAGCATAAAGCTCCTCGGACTACCTGGTATGAGTCAGCAACACCTTCTTCA
CGAGGCAGACCTCAGCGCTAGCGGAGTGTATACTGGCTTACTATGTTGGCACTGATGAGGGTGTCAGTGA
AGTGCTTCATGTGGCAGGAGAAAAAAGGCTGCACCGGTGCGTCAGCAGAATATGTGATACAGGATATATT
CCGCTTCCTCGCTCACTGACTCGCTACGCTCGGTCGTTCGACTGCGGCGAGCGGAAATGGCTTACGAACG
GGGCGGAGATTTCCTGGAAGATGCCAGGAAGATACTTAACAGGGAAGTGAGAGGGCCGCGGCAAAGCCGT
TTTTCCATAGGCTCCGCCCCCCTGACAAGCATCACGAAATCTGACGCTCAAATCAGTGGTGGCGAAACCC
GACAGGACTATAAAGATACCAGGCGTTTCCCCCTGGCGGCTCCCTCGTGCGCTCTCCTGTTCCTGCCTTT
CGGTTTACCGGTGTCATTCCGCTGTTATGGCCGCGTTTGTCTCATTCCACGCCTGACACTCAGTTCCGGG
TAGGCAGTTCGCTCCAAGCTGGACTGTATGCACGAACCCCCCGTTCAGTCCGACCGCTGCGCCTTATCCG
GTAACTATCGTCTTGAGTCCAACCCGGAAAGACATGCAAAAGCACCACTGGCAGCAGCCACTGGTAATTG
ATTTAGAGGAGTTAGTCTTGAAGTCATGCGCCGGTTAAGGCTAAACTGAAAGGACAAGTTTTGGTGACTG
CGCTCCTCCAAGCCAGTTACCTCGGTTCAAAGAGTTGGTAGCTCAGAGAACCTTCGAAAAACCGCCCTGC
AAGGCGGTTTTTTCGTTTTCAGAGCAAGAGATTACGCGCAGACCAAAACGATCTCAAGAAGATCATCTTA
TTAAGGGGTCTGACGCTCAGTGGAACGAAAACTCACGTTAAGGGATTTTGGTCATGAGATTATCAAAAAG
GATCTTCACCTAGATCCTTTTAAATTAAAAATGAAGTTTTAAATCAATCTAAAGTATATATGAGTAAACT
TGGTCTGACAGTTACCAATGCTTAATCAGTGAGGCACCTATCTCAGCGATCTGTCTATTTCGTTCATCCA
TAGTTGCCTGACTCCCCGTCGTGTAGATAACTACGATACGGGAGGGCTTACCATCTGGCCCCAGTGCTGC
AATGATACCGCGAGACCCACGCTCACCGGCTCCAGATTTATCAGCAATAAACCAGCCAGCCGGAAGGGCC
GAGCGCAGAAGTGGTCCTGCAACTTTATCCGCCTCCATCCAGTCTATTAATTGTTGCCGGGAAGCTAGAG
TAAGTAGTTCGCCAGTTAATAGTTTGCGCAACGTTGTTGCCATTGCCTGGTATGAGTCAGCAACACCTTC
TTCACGAGGCAGACCTCAGCGCCGGCGGTCGAGTGGCGACGGCGCGGCTTGTCCGCGCCCTGGTAGATTG
CCTGGCCGTAGGCCAGCCATTTTTGAGCGGCCATCGGCCGCGATAGGCCGACGCGAAGCGGCGGGGCGTA
GGGAGCGCAGCGACCGAAGGGTAGGCGCTTTTTGCAGCTCTTCGGCTGTGCGCTGGCCAGACAGTTATGC
ACAGGCCAGGCGGGTTTTAAGAGTTTTAATAAGTTTTAAAGAGTTTTAGGCGGAAAAATCGCCTTTTTTC
TCTTTTATATCAGTCACTTACATGTGTGACCGGTTCCCAATGTACGGCTTTGGGTTCCCAATGTACGGGT
TCCGGTTCCCAATGTACGGCTTTGGGTTCCCAATGTACGTGCTATCCACAGGAAAGAGACCTTTTCGACC
TTTTTCCCCTGCTAGGGCAATTTGCCCTAGCATCTGCTCCGTACATTAGGAACCGGCGGATGCTTCGCCC
TCGATCAGGTTGCGGTAGCGCATGACTAGGATCGGGCCAGCCTGCCCCGCCTCCTCCTTCAAATCGTACT
CCGGCAGGTCATTTGACCCGATCAGCTTGCGCACGGTGAAACAGAACTTCTTGAACTCTCCGGCGCTGCC
ACTGCGTTCGTAGATCGTCTTGAACAACCATCTGGCTTCTGCCTTGCCTGCGGCGCGGCGTGCCAGGCGG
TAGAGAAAACGGCCGATGCCGGGATCGATCAAAAAGTAATCGGGGTGAACCGTCAGCACGTCCGGGTTCT
TGCCTTCTGTGATCTCGCGGTACATCCAATCAGCTAGCTCGATCTCGATGTACTCCGGCCGCCCGGTTTC
GCTCTTTACGATCTTGTAGCGGCTAATCAAGGCTTCACCCTCGGATACCGTCACCAGGCGGCCGTTCTTG
GCCTTCTTCGTACGCTGCATGGCAACGTGCGTGGTGTTTAACCGAATGCAGGTTTCTACCAGGTCGTCTT
TCTGCTTTCCGCCATCGGCTCGCCGGCAGAACTTGAGTACGTCCGCAACGTGTGGACGGAACACGCGGCC
GGGCTTGTCTCCCTTCCCTTCCCGGTATCGGTTCATGGATTCGGTTAGATGGGAAACCGCCATCAGTACC
AGGTCGTAATCCCACACACTGGCCATGCCGGCCGGCCCTGCGGAAACCTCTACGTGCCCGTCTGGAAGCT
CGTAGCGGATCACCTCGCCAGCTCGTCGGTCACGCTTCGACAGACGGAAAACGGCCACGTCCATGATGCT
GCGACTATCGCGGGTGCCCACGTCATAGAGCATCGGAACGAAAAAATCTGGTTGCTCGTCGCCCTTGGGC
GGCTTCCTAATCGACGGCGCACCGGCTGCCGGCGGTTGCCGGGATTCTTTGCGGATTCGATCAGCGGCTG
CTTGCCACGATTCACCGGGGCGTGCTTCTGCCTCGATGCGTTGCCGCTGGGCGGCCTGCGCGGCCTTCAA
CTTCTCCACCAGGTCATCACCCAGCGCCGCGCCGATTTGTACCGGGCCGGATGGTTTGCGACCGCTCACG
CCGATTCCTCGGGCTTGGGGGTTCCAGTGCCATTGCAGGGCCGGCAGACAACCCAGCCGCTTACGCCTGG
CCAACCGCCCGTTCCTCCACACATGGGGCATTCCACGGCGTCGGTGCCTGGTTGTTCTTGATTTTCCATG
CCGCCTCCTTTAGCCGCTAAAATTCATCTACTCATTTATTCATTTGCTCATTTACTCTGGTAGCTGCGCG
ATGTATTCAGATAGCAGCTCGGTAATGGTCTTGCCTTGGCGTACCGCGTACATCTTCAGCTTGGTGTGAT
CCTCCGCCGGCAACTGAAAGTTGACCCGCTTCATGGCTGGCGTGTCTGCCAGGCTGGCCAACGTTGCAGC
CTTGCTGCTGCGTGCGCTCGGACGGCCGGCACTTAGCGTGTTTGTGCTTTTGCTCATTTTCTCTTTACCT
CATTAACTCAAATGAGTTTTGATTTAATTTCAGCGGCCAGCGCCTGGACCTCGCGGGCAGCGTCGCCCTC
GGGTTCTGATTCAAGAACGGTTGTGCCGGCGGCGGCAGTGCCTGGGTAGCTCACGCGCTGCGTGATACGG
GACTCAAGAATGGGCAGCTCGTACCCGGCCAGCGCCTCGGCAACCTCACCGCCGATGCGCGTGCCTTTGA
TCGCCCGCGACACGACAAAGGCCGCTTGTAGCCTTCCATCCGTGACCTCAATGCGCTGCTTAACCAGCTC
CACCAGGTCGGCGGTGGCCCATATGTCGTAAGGGCTTGGCTGCACCGGAATCAGCACGAAGTCGGCTGCC
TTGATCGCGGACACAGCCAAGTCCGCCGCCTGGGGCGCTCCGTCGATCACTACGAAGTCGCGCCGGCCGA
TGGCCTTCACGTCGCGGTCAATCGTCGGGCGGTCGATGCCGACAACGGTTAGCGGTTGATCTTCCCGCAC
GGCCGCCCAATCGCGGGCACTGCCCTGGGGATCGGAATCGACTAACAGAACATCGGCCCCGGCGAGTTGC
AGGGCGCGGGCTAGATGGGTTGCGATGGTCGTCTTGCCTGACCCGCCTTTCTGGTTAAGTACAGCGATAA
CCTTCATGCGTTCCCCTTGCGTATTTGTTTATTTACTCATCGCATCATATACGCAGCGACCGCATGACGC
AAGCTGTTTTACTCAAATACACATCACCTTTTTAGACGGCGGCGCTCGGTTTCTTCAGCGGCCAAGCTGG
CCGGCCAGGCCGCCAGCTTGGCATCAGACAAACCGGCCAGGATTTCATGCAGCCGCACGGTTGAGACGTG
CGCGGGCGGCTCGAACACGTACCCGGCCGCGATCATCTCCGCCTCGATCTCTTCGGTAATGAAAAACGGT
TCGTCCTGGCCGTCCTGGTGCGGTTTCATGCTTGTTCCTCTTGGCGTTCATTCTCGGCGGCTGCCAGGGC
GTCGGCCTCGGTCAATGCGTCCTCACGGAAGGCACCGCGCCGCCTGGCCTCGGTGGGCGTCACTTCCTCG
CTGCGCTCAAGTGCGCGGTACAGGGTCGAGCGATGCACGCCAAGCAGTGCAGCCGCCTCTTTCACGGTGC
GGCCTTCCTGGTCGATCAGCTCGCGGGCGTGCGCGATCTGTGCCGGGGTGAGGGTAGGGCGGGGGCCAAA
CTTCACGCCTCGGGCCTTGGCGGCCTCGCGCCCGCTCCGGGTGCGGTCGATGATTAGGGAACGCTCGAAC
TCGGCAATGCCGGCGAACACGGTCAACACCATGCGGCCGGCCGGCGTGGTGGTGTCGGCCCACGGCTCTG
CCAGGCTACGCAGGCCCGCGCCGGCCTCCTGGATGCGCTCGGCAATGTCCAGTAGGTCGCGGGTGCTGCG
GGCCAGGCGGTCTAGCCTGGTCACTGTCACAACGTCGCCAGGGCGTAGGTGGTCAAGCATCCTGGCCAGC
TCCGGGCGGTCGCGCCTGGTGCCGGTGATCTTCTCGGAAAACAGCTTGGTGCAGCCGGCCGCGTGCAGTT
CGGCCCGTTGGTTGGTCAAGTCCTGGTCGTCGGTGCTGACGCGGGCATAGCCCAGCAGGCCAGCGGCGGC
GCTCTTGTTCATGGCGTAATGTCTCCGGTTCTAGTCGCAAGTATTCTACTTTATGCGACTAAAACACGCG
ACAAGAAAACGCCAGGAAAAGGGCAGGGCGGCAGCCTGTCGCGTAACTTAGGACTTGTGCGACATGTCGT
TTTCAGAAGACGGCTGCACTGAACGTCAGAAGCCGACTGCACTATAGCAGCGGAGGGGTTGGATC
Features (pLannotate 1.2.2; 15 found; start..end, strand, type, name):
     44..1243    -  CDS            TcR: tetracycline efflux protein; tetA; confers resistance to tetracycline
   1349..1999    +  CDS            TetR: tetracycline resistance regulatory protein; tetR
   2172..2318    -  CDS            TRA2_ECOLX (fragment): Protein predicted: Swiss-Prot protein existence level 4. Required for transposition of transposon Tn903. From Escherichia coli.
   2459..2724    -  CDS            KanR (fragment): aminoglycoside phosphotransferase; aph(3')-Ia; confers resistance to kanamycin
   2954..2976    +  RBS            RBS: efficient ribosome binding site from bacteriophage T7 gene 10 (Olins and Rangwala, 1989)
   2984..3691    +  CDS            mNeonGreen: mNeonGreen is a basic (constitutively fluorescent) green/yellow fluorescent protein published in 2013, derived from Branchiostoma lanceolatum. It is reported to be a very rapidly-maturing monomer with moderate acid sensitivity.
   3754..3891    +  CDS            int (fragment): INT2_ECOLX - Protein inferred from homology: Swiss-Prot protein existence level 3. Putative integrase believed to be involved in the insertion of antibiotic resistance genes into plasmids and transposons. From Escherichia coli.
   4074..4100    +  misc_feature   bom (fragment): basis of mobility region from pBR322
   4199..4254    -  rep_origin     RSF ori (fragment): Plasmids containing the RSF 1030 origin of replication can be propagated in E. coli cells that contain additional plasmids with compatible origins.
   4342..4887    -  rep_origin     p15A ori: Plasmids containing the medium-copy-number p15A origin of replication can be propagated in E. coli cells that contain a second plasmid with the ColE1 origin.
   5053..5366    -  CDS            bla(M) (fragment): β-lactamase lacking the signal sequence; bla(M); allows cytosolic expression of β-lactamase
   5596..5790    -  rep_origin     pVS1 oriV: origin of replication for the Pseudomonas plasmid pVS1 (Heeb et al., 2000)
   5856..6929    -  CDS            pVS1 RepA: replication protein from the Pseudomonas plasmid pVS1 (Heeb et al., 2000)
   7358..7987    -  CDS            pVS1 StaA: stability protein from the Pseudomonas plasmid pVS1 (Heeb et al., 2000)
   8547..8948    -  CDS            Y4CG_SINFN (fragment): Protein inferred from homology: Swiss-Prot protein existence level 3. From Sinorhizobium fredii (strain NBRC 101917 / NGR234).
