[The description below was written by a language model from this plasmid's Addgene catalogue record and pLannotate feature annotations shown in this document.]
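Description:
pSW002-PpsbA-mNeonGreen is a broad host-range bacterial expression plasmid of about 9.2 kb, built on a pME6031 backbone from which several restriction sites were removed to simplify cloning. It is a shuttle design with two replication systems. A p15A origin supports maintenance in E. coli. The pVS1 module, comprising oriV, the RepA replication protein and the StaA stability protein, allows replication and stable inheritance in Pseudomonas and related Gram-negative hosts. The catalogue lists the plasmid as low copy. Selection is by tetracycline, through the tetA efflux pump gene with its adjacent tetR regulator.

The payload is a synthetic mNeonGreen coding sequence, codon optimized for Pseudomonas fluorescens, that encodes a bright, rapidly maturing monomeric green/yellow fluorescent protein. According to the catalogue it is driven by the constitutive PpsbA promoter. The automated annotation does not mark this promoter, but it does place a strong phage T7 gene 10 ribosome binding site immediately upstream of the reading frame. No inducer-responsive element controlling the reporter is recorded, consistent with constitutive expression. The feature table also reports several short fragments: partial kanamycin resistance and β-lactamase genes, transposase- and integrase-like pieces, and bom and RSF origin segments. These appear to be non-functional remnants of the backbone's construction history and should not be treated as usable markers.

The plasmid belongs to a vector suite developed for fluorescence imaging of root-colonizing pseudomonads. It is suited to constitutively labelling such bacteria so they can be visualized during plant root colonization or in other microscopy-based studies.
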