Addgene plasmid #205017: pSW002-PpsbA-mNeonGreen
Purpose: Broad host-range bacterial expression vector with constitutive PsbA promoter; mNeonGreen (codon optimized for P. fluorescens)
Depositing lab: Rosemarie Wilton. Depositing organization: Argonne National Laboratory - Affiliated with the University of Chicago. Publication: A New Suite of Plasmid Vectors for Fluorescence-Based Imaging of Root Colonizing Pseudomonads. Wilton R, Ahrendt AJ, Shinde S, Sholto-Douglas DJ, Johnson JL, Brennan MB, Kemner KM. Front Plant Sci. 2018 Feb 1;8:2242. doi: 10.3389/fpls.2017.02242. eCollection 2017. PubMed 29449848.
Backbone
  Vector backbone: pME6031 (Several restriction sites were removed to facilitate cloning)
  Backbone manufacturer: Dieter Haas; obtained from Culture Collection of Switzerland
  Vector type: Bacterial Expression
Growth in bacteria
  Bacterial resistance: Tetracycline, 10 μg/mL
  Growth temperature: 37°C
  Growth strain: DH5alpha
  Copy number: Low Copy
Gene/Insert
  Gene/Insert name: mNeonGreen
  Species: Synthetic
  Mutation: mNeonGreen is codon optimized for expression in P. fluorescens
  Promoter: PpsbA
  Cloning method: Restriction Enzyme; 5′ cloning site unknown (unknown if destroyed)
Terms and licenses: Academic/Nonprofit Terms; Industry Terms: Not Available to Industry
How to cite: pSW002-PpsbA-mNeonGreen was a gift from Rosemarie Wilton (Addgene plasmid # 205017 ; http://n2t.net/addgene:205017 ; RRID:Addgene_205017)
